Addgene plasmid #141768: TFORF0966
Purpose: Lentiviral vector for overexpressing transcription factor ORFs with unique 24-bp barcodes. Barcodes facilitate identification of transcription factors in pooled screens.
Depositing lab: Feng Zhang. Depositing organization: Broad Institute. Publication: A transcription factor atlas of directed differentiation. Joung J, Ma S, Tay T, Geiger-Schuller KR, Kirchgatterer PC, Verdine VK, Guo B, Arias-Garcia MA, Allen WE, Singh A, Kuksenko O, Abudayyeh OO, Gootenberg JS, Fu Z, Macrae RK, Buenrostro JD, Regev A, Zhang F. Cell. 2023 Jan 5;186(1):209-229.e26. doi: 10.1016/j.cell.2022.11.026. PubMed 36608654.
Backbone
  Vector backbone: pLX_TRC317
  Backbone manufacturer: Broad Institute Genetic Perturbation Platform
  Backbone size w/o insert (bp): 8264
  Vector type: Mammalian Expression, Lentiviral
  Selectable markers: Puromycin
Growth in bacteria
  Bacterial resistance: Ampicillin, 100 μg/mL
  Growth temperature: 37°C
  Growth strain: NEB Stable
  Copy number: High Copy
Gene/Insert
  Gene/Insert name: ZNF493
  Species: H. sapiens (human)
  Insert size (bp): 413
  Entrez Gene: ZNF493 (a.k.a. FLJ36504)
  Promoter: EF1a
  Cloning method: Unknown
  Sequencing primers: 5′ GGGTGGAGACTGAAGTTAGGCCAG; 3′ CACATAGCGTAAAAGGAGCAACATAG
Terms and licenses: Academic/Nonprofit Terms; Industry Terms: Not Available to Industry
Depositor comments: NM_145326,ENST00000339914 . The transcription factor ORF portion of this plasmid was synthesized by Genewiz. Please test multiple small colonies in case of plasmid recombination. To make this collection available in a timely manner, a portion of this collection was not fully sequenced by Addgene. If an Addgene verified full plasmid sequence is not available, please contact us prior to placing an order to request the full sequence.
How to cite: TFORF0966 was a gift from Feng Zhang (Addgene plasmid # 141768 ; http://n2t.net/addgene:141768 ; RRID:Addgene_141768)
