[The description below was written by a language model from this plasmid's Addgene catalogue record and pLannotate feature annotations shown in this document.]
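Description:
TFORF0966 is a third-generation-style, self-inactivating lentiviral expression plasmid built on the pLX_TRC317 backbone and carrying a human ZNF493 open reading frame as one member of a barcoded transcription factor ORF collection. In bacteria it is maintained through a high-copy ColE1/pUC-type origin with ampicillin resistance (β-lactamase). An f1 origin and remnants of a lac/lacZα cloning region flanked by T7 and T3 promoters are also present in the backbone. The depositor notes that the plasmid can recombine, which is a common concern with LTR-containing vectors.

The viral cassette starts with an RSV promoter fused to a truncated HIV-1 5' LTR, which drives production of genomic RNA in packaging cells. This is followed by the Ψ packaging signal with a gag fragment, the Rev response element for Rev-dependent nuclear export, and a cPPT/CTS that aids nuclear import of the proviral DNA. An SV40 early promoter drives puromycin N-acetyltransferase for selection of transduced mammalian cells. Downstream, the strong constitutive EF-1α promoter drives the short (413 bp) ZNF493 insert. The automated annotation labels this region as a ZNF720 fragment, most likely reflecting homology between related zinc finger proteins rather than a different insert. A WPRE follows to enhance transcript expression, and the cassette ends in a ΔU3 3' LTR and an SV40 poly(A) signal.

According to the record, each ORF is paired with a unique 24-bp barcode, which is not annotated separately in the feature table. The barcode allows the overexpressed factor to be identified in pooled screens, such as those assessing transcription factor-driven directed differentiation.
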