Features (pLannotate 1.2.2; 31 found; start..end, strand, type, name):
      5..231     +  promoter       RSV promoter: Rous sarcoma virus enhancer/promoter
    232..412     +  LTR            5' LTR (truncated): truncated 5' long terminal repeat (LTR) from HIV-1
    459..584     +  misc_feature   HIV-1 Ψ: packaging signal of human immunodeficiency virus type 1
    568..931     +  CDS            HIV-1 gag (fragment): gag protein from human immunodeficiency virus 1; gag
   1077..1310    +  misc_feature   RRE: The Rev response element (RRE) of HIV-1 allows for Rev-dependent mRNA export from the nucleus to the cytoplasm.
   1687..1713    +  CDS            Rev (fragment): human immunodeficiency virus 1 (HIV-1) Rev protein; rev; enhances nuclear export of unspliced and incompletely spliced viral mRNAs
   1720..1743    +  promoter       SV40 promoter (fragment): SV40 early promoter
   1744..1815    +  promoter       SV40 promoter (fragment): SV40 enhancer and early promoter
   1839..1974    +  rep_origin     SV40 ori: SV40 origin of replication
   2020..2616    +  CDS            PuroR (fragment): puromycin N-acetyltransferase; pac from Streptomyces; confers resistance to puromycin
   2665..2782    +  misc_feature   cPPT/CTS: central polypurine tract and central termination sequence of HIV-1
   2847..2913    +  CDS            small t antigen (fragment): SV40 (simian virus 40) small t antigen
   2920..4098    +  promoter       EF-1α promoter: strong constitutive promoter for human elongation factor EF-1α
   4142..4402    +  CDS            ZNF720 (fragment): ZN720_HUMAN - Experimental evidence at protein level: Swiss-Prot protein existence level 1. From Homo sapiens (Human).
   4439..4492    +  promoter       U6 promoter (fragment): RNA polymerase III promoter for human U6 snRNA
   4534..5122    +  misc_feature   WPRE: woodchuck hepatitis virus posttranscriptional regulatory element
   5173..5192    +  misc_feature   cPPT/CTS (fragment): central polypurine tract and central termination sequence of HIV-1
   5194..5427    +  LTR            3' LTR (ΔU3): self-inactivating 3' long terminal repeat (LTR) from HIV-1
   5505..5626    +  polyA_signal   SV40 poly(A) signal: SV40 polyadenylation signal
   5666..5801    +  rep_origin     SV40 ori: SV40 origin of replication
   5822..5840    -  promoter       T7 promoter: promoter for bacteriophage T7 RNA polymerase
   5848..6003    +  CDS            lacZα (fragment): LacZα fragment of β-galactosidase; lacZ fragment
   6008..6436    +  rep_origin     f1 ori (sequence partly withheld): f1 bacteriophage origin of replication; arrow indicates direction of (+) strand synthesis
   6489..6593    +  promoter       AmpR promoter: bla
   6594..7454    +  CDS            AmpR: β-lactamase; bla; confers resistance to ampicillin, carbenicillin, and related antibiotics
   7625..8213    +  rep_origin     ori: high-copy-number ColE1/pMB1/pBR322/pUC origin of replication
   8396..8488    +  CDS            lacI (fragment): lac repressor; lacI; The lac repressor binds to the lac operator to inhibit transcription in E. coli. This inhibition can be relieved by adding lactose or isopropyl-β-D-thiogalactopyranoside (IPTG).
   8501..8522    +  protein_bind   CAP binding site: CAP binding activates transcription in the presence of cAMP. E. coli catabolite activator protein
   8537..8567    +  promoter       lac promoter: promoter for the E. coli lac operon
   8575..8591    +  protein_bind   lac operator: The lac repressor binds to the lac operator to inhibit transcription in E. coli. This inhibition can be relieved by adding lactose or isopropyl-β-D-thiogalactopyranoside (IPTG). lac repressor encoded by lacI
   8636..8654    +  promoter       T3 promoter: promoter for bacteriophage T3 RNA polymerase
>Addgene plasmid #141768 | TFORF0966 | addgene full sequence | sequence record 415094 | Addgene NGS Result
TTAATGTAGTCTTATGCAATACTCTTGTAGTCTTGCAACATGGTAACGATGAGTTAGCAACATGCCTTAC
AAGGAGAGAAAAAGCACCGTGCATGCCGATTGGTGGAAGTAAGGTGGTACGATCGTGCCTTATTAGGAAG
GCAACAGACGGGTCTGACATGGATTGGACGAACCACTGAATTGCCGCATTGCAGAGATATTGTATTTAAG
TGCCTAGCTCGATACATAAACGGGTCTCTCTGGTTAGACCAGATCTGAGCCTGGGAGCTCTCTGGCTAAC
TAGGGAACCCACTGCTTAAGCCTCAATAAAGCTTGCCTTGAGTGCTTCAAGTAGTGTGTGCCCGTCTGTT
GTGTGACTCTGGTAACTAGAGATCCCTCAGACCCTTTTAGTCAGTGTGGAAAATCTCTAGCAGTGGCGCC
CGAACAGGGACTTGAAAGCGAAAGGGAAACCAGAGGAGCTCTCTCGACGCAGGACTCGGCTTGCTGAAGC
GCGCACGGCAAGAGGCGAGGGGCGGCGACTGGTGAGTACGCCAAAAATTTTGACTAGCGGAGGCTAGAAG
GAGAGAGATGGGTGCGAGAGCGTCAGTATTAAGCGGGGGAGAATTAGATCGCGATGGGAAAAAATTCGGT
TAAGGCCAGGGGGAAAGAAAAAATATAAATTAAAACATATAGTATGGGCAAGCAGGGAGCTAGAACGATT
CGCAGTTAATCCTGGCCTGTTAGAAACATCAGAAGGCTGTAGACAAATACTGGGACAGCTACAACCATCC
CTTCAGACAGGATCAGAAGAACTTAGATCATTATATAATACAGTAGCAACCCTCTATTGTGTGCATCAAA
GGATAGAGATAAAAGACACCAAGGAAGCTTTAGACAAGATAGAGGAAGAGCAAAACAAAAGTAAGACCAC
CGCACAGCAAGCGGCCGCTGATCTTCAGACCTGGAGGAGGAGATATGAGGGACAATTGGAGAAGTGAATT
ATATAAATATAAAGTAGTAAAAATTGAACCATTAGGAGTAGCACCCACCAAGGCAAAGAGAAGAGTGGTG
CAGAGAGAAAAAAGAGCAGTGGGAATAGGAGCTTTGTTCCTTGGGTTCTTGGGAGCAGCAGGAAGCACTA
TGGGCGCAGCGTCAATGACGCTGACGGTACAGGCCAGACAATTATTGTCTGGTATAGTGCAGCAGCAGAA
CAATTTGCTGAGGGCTATTGAGGCGCAACAGCATCTGTTGCAACTCACAGTCTGGGGCATCAAGCAGCTC
CAGGCAAGAATCCTGGCTGTGGAAAGATACCTAAAGGATCAACAGCTCCTGGGGATTTGGGGTTGCTCTG
GAAAACTCATTTGCACCACTGCTGTGCCTTGGAATGCTAGTTGGAGTAATAAATCTCTGGAACAGATTTG
GAATCACACGACCTGGATGGAGTGGGACAGAGAAATTAACAATTACACAAGCTTAATACACTCCTTAATT
GAAGAATCGCAAAACCAGCAAGAAAAGAATGAACAAGAATTATTGGAATTAGATAAATGGGCAAGTTTGT
GGAATTGGTTTAACATAACAAATTGGCTGTGGTATATAAAATTATTCATAATGATAGTAGGAGGCTTGGT
AGGTTTAAGAATAGTTTTTGCTGTACTTTCTATAGTGAATAGAGTTAGGCAGGGATATTCACCATTATCG
TTTCAGACCCACCTCCCAACCCCGAGGGGACCCATGCATTGCATCTCAATTAGTCAGCAACCAGGTGTGG
AAAGTCCCCAGGCTCCCCAGCAGGCAGAAGTATGCAAAGCATGCGTCTCAATTAGTCAGCAACCATAGTC
CCGCCCCTAACTCCGCCCATCCCGCCCCTAACTCCGCCCAGTTCCGCCCATTCTCCGCCCCATGGCTGAC
TAATTTTTTTTATTTATGCAGAGGCCGAGGCCGCCTCGGCCTCTGAGCTATTCCAGAAGTAGTGAGGAGG
CTTTTTTGGAGGCCTAGGCTTTTGCAAAAAGCTTTCTAGAGGTACCACCGGAGCTTACCATGACCGAGTA
CAAGCCCACGGTGCGCCTCGCCACCCGCGACGACGTCCCCAGGGCCGTACGCACCCTCGCCGCCGCGTTC
GCCGACTACCCCGCCACGCGCCACACCGTCGATCCGGACCGCCACATCGAGCGGGTCACCGAGCTGCAAG
AACTCTTCCTCACGCGCGTCGGGCTCGACATCGGCAAGGTGTGGGTCGCGGACGACGGCGCCGCCGTGGC
GGTCTGGACCACGCCGGAGAGCGTCGAAGCGGGGGCGGTGTTCGCCGAGATCGGCCCGCGCATGGCCGAG
TTGAGCGGTTCCCGGCTGGCCGCGCAGCAACAGATGGAAGGCCTCCTGGCGCCGCACCGGCCCAAGGAGC
CCGCGTGGTTCCTGGCCACCGTCGGCGTCTCGCCCGACCACCAGGGCAAGGGTCTGGGCAGCGCCGTCGT
GCTCCCCGGAGTGGAGGCGGCCGAGCGCGCCGGGGTGCCCGCCTTCCTGGAGACCTCCGCGCCCCGCAAC
CTCCCCTTCTACGAGCGGCTCGGCTTCACCGTCACCGCCGACGTCGAGGTGCCCGAAGGACCGCGCACCT
GGTGCATGACCCGCAAGCCCGGTGCCAGTTAACGAATTCTAGATCTTGAGACAAATGGCAGTATTCATCC
ACAATTTTAAAAGAAAAGGGGGGATTGGGGGGTACAGTGCAGGGGAAAGAATAGTAGACATAATAGCAAC
AGACATACAAACTAAAGAATTACAAAAACAAATTACAAAAATTCAAAATTTTCGGGTTTATTACAGGGAC
AGCAGAGATCCACTTTGGCGCCGGCTCGAGGCCTGCAGGTGCAAAGATGGATAAAGTTTTAAACAGAGAG
GAATCTTTGCAGCTAATGGACCTTCTAGGTCTTGAAAGGAGTGGGAATTGGCTCCGGTGCCCGTCAGTGG
GCAGAGCGCACATCGCCCACAGTCCCCGAGAAGTTGGGGGGAGGGGTCGGCAATTGAACCGGTGCCTAGA
GAAGGTGGCGCGGGGTAAACTGGGAAAGTGATGTCGTGTACTGGCTCCGCCTTTTTCCCGAGGGTGGGGG
AGAACCGTATATAAGTGCAGTAGTCGCCGTGAACGTTCTTTTTCGCAACGGGTTTGCCGCCAGAACACAG
GTAAGTGCCGTGTGTGGTTCCCGCGGGCCTGGCCTCTTTACGGGTTATGGCCCTTGCGTGCCTTGAATTA
CTTCCACCTGGCTGCAGTACGTGATTCTTGATCCCGAGCTTCGGGTTGGAAGTGGGTGGGAGAGTTCGAG
GCCTTGCGCTTAAGGAGCCCCTTCGCCTCGTGCTTGAGTTGAGGCCTGGCCTGGGCGCTGGGGCCGCCGC
GTGCGAATCTGGTGGCACCTTCGCGCCTGTCTCGCTGCTTTCGATAAGTCTCTAGCCATTTAAAATTTTT
GATGACCTGCTGCGACGCTTTTTTTCTGGCAAGATAGTCTTGTAAATGCGGGCCAAGATCTGCACACTGG
TATTTCGGTTTTTGGGGCCGCGGGCGGCGACGGGGCCCGTGCGTCCCAGCGCACATGTTCGGCGAGGCGG
GGCCTGCGAGCGCGGCCACCGAGAATCGGACGGGGGTAGTCTCAAGCTGGCCGGCCTGCTCTGGTGCCTG
GCCTCGCGCCGCCGTGTATCGCCCCGCCCTGGGCGGCAAGGCTGGCCCGGTCGGCACCAGTTGCGTGAGC
GGAAAGATGGCCGCTTCCCGGCCCTGCTGCAGGGAGCTCAAAATGGAGGACGCGGCGCTCGGGAGAGCGG
GCGGGTGAGTCACCCACACAAAGGAAAAGGGCCTTTCCGTCCTCAGCCGTCGCTTCATGTGACTCCACGG
AGTACCGGGCGCCGTCCAGGCACCTCGATTAGTTCTCGAGCTTTTGGAGTACGTCGTCTTTAGGTTGGGG
GGAGGGGTTTTATGCGATGGAGTTTCCCCACACTGAGTGGGTGGAGACTGAAGTTAGGCCAGCTTGGCAC
TTGATGTAATTCTCCTTGGAATTTGCCCTTTTTGAGTTTGGATCTTGGTTCATTCTCAAGCCTCAGACAG
TGGTTCAAAGTTTTTTTCTTCCATTTCAGGTGTCGTGAGGCTAGCACCGCCACCATGCCAGGACCCCCTG
AAAGCCTAGACATGGGGCCGTTGACATTTAGGGATGTGGCCATAGAATTCTCTCTGGAGGAGTGGCAATG
CCTGGACACTGCTCAGCAGGATTTGTATAGGAAAGTGATGTTAGAGAACTACAGAAACCTGGTCTTCTTG
GCAGGTATTGCTGTCTCTAAGCCAGATCTGGTCACCTGTCTGGAGCAAGGAAAAGATCCCTGGAATATGA
AGGGACACAGTACGGTAGTCAAACCCCCAGTAGAGACGGGGTTTCACCGTTTTAGCCAGGATGGTCTCTA
TCTCCTGACCTCGTAGTAATGAACTAGTCCGTAACTTGAAAGTATTTCGATTTCTTGGCTTTATATATCT
TGTGGAAAGGACGAGGTCCTAAGACAGAACCGGCCCTGACGCGTTAAGTCGACAATCAACCTCTGGATTA
CAAAATTTGTGAAAGATTGACTGGTATTCTTAACTATGTTGCTCCTTTTACGCTATGTGGATACGCTGCT
TTAATGCCTTTGTATCATGCTATTGCTTCCCGTATGGCTTTCATTTTCTCCTCCTTGTATAAATCCTGGT
TGCTGTCTCTTTATGAGGAGTTGTGGCCCGTTGTCAGGCAACGTGGCGTGGTGTGCACTGTGTTTGCTGA
CGCAACCCCCACTGGTTGGGGCATTGCCACCACCTGTCAGCTCCTTTCCGGGACTTTCGCTTTCCCCCTC
CCTATTGCCACGGCGGAACTCATCGCCGCCTGCCTTGCCCGCTGCTGGACAGGGGCTCGGCTGTTGGGCA
CTGACAATTCCGTGGTGTTGTCGGGGAAATCATCGTCCTTTCCTTGGCTGCTCGCCTGTGTTGCCACCTG
GATTCTGCGCGGGACGTCCTTCTGCTACGTCCCTTCGGCCCTCAATCCAGCGGACCTTCCTTCCCGCGGC
CTGCTGCCGGCTCTGCGGCCTCTTCCGCGTCTTCGCCTTCGCCCTCAGACGAGTCGGATCTCCCTTTGGG
CCGCCTCCCCGCGTCGACTTTAAGACCAATGACTTACAAGGCAGCTGTAGATCTTAGCCACTTTTTAAAA
GAAAAGGGGGGACTGGAAGGGCTAATTCACTCCCAACGAAGACAAGATCTGCTTTTTGCTTGTACTGGGT
CTCTCTGGTTAGACCAGATCTGAGCCTGGGAGCTCTCTGGCTAACTAGGGAACCCACTGCTTAAGCCTCA
ATAAAGCTTGCCTTGAGTGCTTCAAGTAGTGTGTGCCCGTCTGTTGTGTGACTCTGGTAACTAGAGATCC
CTCAGACCCTTTTAGTCAGTGTGGAAAATCTCTAGCAGTACGTATAGTAGTTCATGTCATCTTATTATTC
AGTATTTATAACTTGCAAAGAAATGAATATCAGAGAGTGAGAGGAACTTGTTTATTGCAGCTTATAATGG
TTACAAATAAAGCAATAGCATCACAAATTTCACAAATAAAGCATTTTTTTCACTGCATTCTAGTTGTGGT
TTGTCCAAACTCATCAATGTATCTTATCATGTCTGGCTCTAGCTATCCCGCCCCTAACTCCGCCCATCCC
GCCCCTAACTCCGCCCAGTTCCGCCCATTCTCCGCCCCATGGCTGACTAATTTTTTTTATTTATGCAGAG
GCCGAGGCCGCCTCGGCCTCTGAGCTATTCCAGAAGTAGTGAGGAGGCTTTTTTGGAGGCCTAGGGACGT
ACCCAATTCGCCCTATAGTGAGTCGTATTACGCGCGCTCACTGGCCGTCGTTTTACAACGTCGTGACTGG
GAAAACCCTGGCGTTACCCAACTTAATCGCCTTGCAGCACATCCCCCTTTCGCCAGCTGGCGTAATAGCG
AAGAGGCCCGCACCGATCGCCCTTCCCAACAGTTGCGCAGCCTGAATGGCGAATGGG
[124 nt withheld, positions 6008-6131]
C
[91 nt withheld, positions 6133-6223]
A
[49 nt withheld, positions 6225-6273]
CCTTTGACGTTGGAGTCCACGTTCTTT
[37 nt withheld, positions 6301-6337]
ACCCTATCTCGGTCTATTCTTTTGATTTATAAGGGATTTTGCCGATTTCGGCCTATTGGTTAAAAAATGA
GCTGATTTAACAAAAATTTAACGCGAATTTTAACAAAATATTAACGCTTACAATTTAGGTGGCACTTTTC
GGGGAAATGTGCGCGGAACCCCTATTTGTTTATTTTTCTAAATACATTCAAATATGTATCCGCTCATGAG
ACAATAACCCTGATAAATGCTTCAATAATATTGAAAAAGGAAGAGTATGAGTATTCAACATTTCCGTGTC
GCCCTTATTCCCTTTTTTGCGGCATTTTGCCTTCCTGTTTTTGCTCACCCAGAAACGCTGGTGAAAGTAA
AAGATGCTGAAGATCAGTTGGGTGCACGAGTGGGTTACATCGAACTGGATCTCAACAGCGGTAAGATCCT
TGAGAGTTTTCGCCCCGAAGAACGTTTTCCAATGATGAGCACTTTTAAAGTTCTGCTATGTGGCGCGGTA
TTATCCCGTATTGACGCCGGGCAAGAGCAACTCGGTCGCCGCATACACTATTCTCAGAATGACTTGGTTG
AGTACTCACCAGTCACAGAAAAGCATCTTACGGATGGCATGACAGTAAGAGAATTATGCAGTGCTGCCAT
AACCATGAGTGATAACACTGCGGCCAACTTACTTCTGACAACGATCGGAGGACCGAAGGAGCTAACCGCT
TTTTTGCACAACATGGGGGATCATGTAACTCGCCTTGATCGTTGGGAACCGGAGCTGAATGAAGCCATAC
CAAACGACGAGCGTGACACCACGATGCCTGTAGCAATGGCAACAACGTTGCGCAAACTATTAACTGGCGA
ACTACTTACTCTAGCTTCCCGGCAACAATTAATAGACTGGATGGAGGCGGATAAAGTTGCAGGACCACTT
CTGCGCTCGGCCCTTCCGGCTGGCTGGTTTATTGCTGATAAATCTGGAGCCGGTGAGCGTGGGTCTCGCG
GTATCATTGCAGCACTGGGGCCAGATGGTAAGCCCTCCCGTATCGTAGTTATCTACACGACGGGGAGTCA
GGCAACTATGGATGAACGAAATAGACAGATCGCTGAGATAGGTGCCTCACTGATTAAGCATTGGTAACTG
TCAGACCAAGTTTACTCATATATACTTTAGATTGATTTAAAACTTCATTTTTAATTTAAAAGGATCTAGG
TGAAGATCCTTTTTGATAATCTCATGACCAAAATCCCTTAACGTGAGTTTTCGTTCCACTGAGCGTCAGA
CCCCGTAGAAAAGATCAAAGGATCTTCTTGAGATCCTTTTTTTCTGCGCGTAATCTGCTGCTTGCAAACA
AAAAAACCACCGCTACCAGCGGTGGTTTGTTTGCCGGATCAAGAGCTACCAACTCTTTTTCCGAAGGTAA
CTGGCTTCAGCAGAGCGCAGATACCAAATACTGTTCTTCTAGTGTAGCCGTAGTTAGGCCACCACTTCAA
GAACTCTGTAGCACCGCCTACATACCTCGCTCTGCTAATCCTGTTACCAGTGGCTGCTGCCAGTGGCGAT
AAGTCGTGTCTTACCGGGTTGGACTCAAGACGATAGTTACCGGATAAGGCGCAGCGGTCGGGCTGAACGG
GGGGTTCGTGCACACAGCCCAGCTTGGAGCGAACGACCTACACCGAACTGAGATACCTACAGCGTGAGCT
ATGAGAAAGCGCCACGCTTCCCGAAGGGAGAAAGGCGGACAGGTATCCGGTAAGCGGCAGGGTCGGAACA
GGAGAGCGCACGAGGGAGCTTCCAGGGGGAAACGCCTGGTATCTTTATAGTCCTGTCGGGTTTCGCCACC
TCTGACTTGAGCGTCGATTTTTGTGATGCTCGTCAGGGGGGCGGAGCCTATGGAAAAACGCCAGCAACGC
GGCCTTTTTACGGTTCCTGGCCTTTTGCTGGCCTTTTGCTCACATGTTCTTTCCTGCGTTATCCCCTGAT
TCTGTGGATAACCGTATTACCGCCTTTGAGTGAGCTGATACCGCTCGCCGCAGCCGAACGACCGAGCGCA
GCGAGTCAGTGAGCGAGGAAGCGGAAGAGCGCCCAATACGCAAACCGCCTCTCCCCGCGCGTTGGCCGAT
TCATTAATGCAGCTGGCACGACAGGTTTCCCGACTGGAAAGCGGGCAGTGAGCGCAACGCAATTAATGTG
AGTTAGCTCACTCATTAGGCACCCCAGGCTTTACACTTTATGCTTCCGGCTCGTATGTTGTGTGGAATTG
TGAGCGGATAACAATTTCACACAGGAAACAGCTATGACCATGATTACGCCAAGCGCGCAATTAACCCTCA
CTAAAGGGAACAAAAGCTGGAGCTGCAAGC
