>Addgene plasmid #141768 | TFORF0966 | depositor partial sequence | sequence record 277441 | Insert
ACCGCCACCATGCCAGGACCCCCTGAAAGCCTAGACATGGGGCCGTTGACATTTAGGGATGTGGCCATAG
AATTCTCTCTGGAGGAGTGGCAATGCCTGGACACTGCTCAGCAGGATTTGTATAGGAAAGTGATGTTAGA
GAACTACAGAAACCTGGTCTTCTTGGCAGGTATTGCTGTCTCTAAGCCAGATCTGGTCACCTGTCTGGAG
CAAGGAAAAGATCCCTGGAATATGAAGGGACACAGTACGGTAGTCAAACCCCCAGTAGAGACGGGGTTTC
ACCGTTTTAGCCAGGATGGTCTCTATCTCCTGACCTCGTAGTAATGAACTAGTCCGTAACTTGAAAGTAT
TTCGATTTCTTGGCTTTATATATCTTGTGGAAAGGACGAGGTCCTAAGACAGAACCGGCCCTG
