>Addgene plasmid #141768 | TFORF0966 | depositor partial sequence | sequence record 277442 | Barcode
GGTCCTAAGACAGAACCGGCCCTG
